>Addgene plasmid #66196 | pYLsgRNA-OsU6b | depositor full sequence | sequence record 112925 | Full Sequence
GGATCCAGCGTGGGTCTCGGTTTTAGAGCTAGAAATAGCAAGTTAAAATAAGGCTAGTCCGTTATCAACT
TGAAAAAGTGGCACCGAGTCGGTGCTTTTTTTCAAGAGCTTGGAGTGGATGGAATTTTCCTCCGTTTTAC
CTGTGGAATCGGCAGCAAAGGATGCAAGAACGAACTAAGCCGGACAAAAAAAAAAGGAGCACATATACAA
ACCGGTTTTATTCATGAATGGTCACGATGGATGATGGGGCTCAGACTTGAGCTACGAGGCCGCAGGCGAG
AGAAGCCTAGTGTGCTCTCTGCTTGTTTGGGCCGTAACGGAGGATACGGCCCACGAGCGTGTACTACCGC
GCGGGATGCCGCTGGGCGCTGCGGGGGCCGTTGGATGGGGATCGGTGGGTCGCGGGAGCGTTGAGGGGAG
ACAGGTTTAGTACCACCTCGCCTACCGAACAATGAAGAACCCACCTTATAACCCCGCGCGCTGCCGCTTG
TGTTGAGAGACCTCTGAAGATAACATACTAAGCTTGGCACTGGCCGTCGTTTTACAACGTCGTGACTGGG
AAAACCCTGGCGTTACCCAACTTAATCGCCTTGCAGCACATCCCCCTTTCGCCAGCTGGCGTAATAGCGA
AGAGGCCCGCACCGATCGCCCTTCCCAACAGTTGCGCAGCCTGAATGGCGAATGGCGCCTGATGCGGTAT
TTTCTCCTTACGCATCTGTGCGGTATTTCACACCGCATATGGTGCACTCTCAGTACAATCTGCTCTGATG
CCGCATAGTTAAGCCAGCCCCGACACCCGCCAACACCCGCTGACGCGCCCTGACGGGCTTGTCTGCTCCC
GGCATCCGCTTACAGACAAGCTGTGACCGTCTCCGGGAGCTGCATGTGTCAGAGGTTTTCACCGTCATCA
CCGAAACGCGCGAGACGAAAGGGCCTCGTGATACGCCTATTTTTATAGGTTAATGTCATGATAATAATGG
TTTCTTAGACGTCAGGTGGCACTTTTCGGGGAAATGTGCGCGGAACCCCTATTTGTTTATTTTTCTAAAT
ACATTCAAATATGTATCCGCTCATGAGACAATAACCCTGATAAATGCTTCAATAATATTGAAAAAGGAAG
AGTATGAGTATTCAACATTTCCGTGTCGCCCTTATTCCCTTTTTTGCGGCATTTTGCCTTCCTGTTTTTG
CTCACCCAGAAACGCTGGTGAAAGTAAAAGATGCTGAAGATCAGTTGGGTGCACGAGTGGGTTACATCGA
ACTGGATCTCAACAGCGGTAAGATCCTTGAGAGTTTTCGCCCCGAAGAACGTTTTCCAATGATGAGCACT
TTTAAAGTTCTGCTATGTGGCGCGGTATTATCCCGTATTGACGCCGGGCAAGAGCAACTCGGTCGCCGCA
TACACTATTCTCAGAATGACTTGGTTGAGTACTCACCAGTCACAGAAAAGCATCTTACGGATGGCATGAC
AGTAAGAGAATTATGCAGTGCTGCCATAACCATGAGTGATAACACTGCGGCCAACTTACTTCTGACAACG
ATCGGAGGACCGAAGGAGCTAACCGCTTTTTTGCACAACATGGGGGATCATGTAACTCGCCTTGATCGTT
GGGAACCGGAGCTGAATGAAGCCATACCAAACGACGAGCGTGACACCACGATGCCTGTAGCAATGGCAAC
AACGTTGCGCAAACTATTAACTGGCGAACTACTTACTCTAGCTTCCCGGCAACAATTAATAGACTGGATG
GAGGCGGATAAAGTTGCAGGACCACTTCTGCGCTCGGCCCTTCCGGCTGGCTGGTTTATTGCTGATAAAT
CTGGAGCCGGTGAGCGTGGGTCTCGCGGTATCATTGCAGCACTGGGGCCAGATGGTAAGCCCTCCCGTAT
CGTAGTTATCTACACGACGGGGAGTCAGGCAACTATGGATGAACGAAATAGACAGATCGCTGAGATAGGT
GCCTCACTGATTAAGCATTGGTAACTGTCAGACCAAGTTTACTCATATATACTTTAGATTGATTTAAAAC
TTCATTTTTAATTTAAAAGGATCTAGGTGAAGATCCTTTTTGATAATCTCATGACCAAAATCCCTTAACG
TGAGTTTTCGTTCCACTGAGCGTCAGACCCCGTAGAAAAGATCAAAGGATCTTCTTGAGATCCTTTTTTT
CTGCGCGTAATCTGCTGCTTGCAAACAAAAAAACCACCGCTACCAGCGGTGGTTTGTTTGCCGGATCAAG
AGCTACCAACTCTTTTTCCGAAGGTAACTGGCTTCAGCAGAGCGCAGATACCAAATACTGTTCTTCTAGT
GTAGCCGTAGTTAGGCCACCACTTCAAGAACTCTGTAGCACCGCCTACATACCTCGCTCTGCTAATCCTG
TTACCAGTGGCTGCTGCCAGTGGCGATAAGTCGTGTCTTACCGGGTTGGACTCAAGACGATAGTTACCGG
ATAAGGCGCAGCGGTCGGGCTGAACGGGGGGTTCGTGCACACAGCCCAGCTTGGAGCGAACGACCTACAC
CGAACTGAGATACCTACAGCGTGAGCTATGAGAAAGCGCCACGCTTCCCGAAGGGAGAAAGGCGGACAGG
TATCCGGTAAGCGGCAGGGTCGGAACAGGAGAGCGCACGAGGGAGCTTCCAGGGGGAAACGCCTGGTATC
TTTATAGTCCTGTCGGGTTTCGCCACCTCTGACTTGAGCGTCGATTTTTGTGATGCTCGTCAGGGGGGCG
GAGCCTATGGAAAAACGCCAGCAACGCGGCCTTTTTACGGTTCCTGGCCTTTTGCTGGCCTTTTGCTCAC
ATGTTCTTTCCTGCGTTATCCCCTGATTCTGTGGATAACCGTATTACCGCCTTTGAGTGAGCTGATACCG
CTCGCCGCAGCCGAACGACCGAGCGCAGCGAGTCAGTGAGCGAGGAAGCGGAAGAGCGCCCAATACGCAA
ACCGCCTCTCCCCGCGCGTTGGCCGATTCATTAATGCAGCTGGCACGACAGGTTTCCCGACTGGAAAGCG
GGCAGTGAGCGCAACGCAATTAATGTGAGTTAGCTCACTCATTAGGCACCCCAGGCTTTACACTTTATGC
TTCCGGCTCGTATGTTGTGTGGAATTGTGAGCGGATAACAATTTCACACAGGAAACAGCTATGACCATGA
TTACGAATTCGAGCTCGGTACCCGG
Features (pLannotate 1.2.2; 12 found; start..end, strand, type, name):
     20..95      +  misc_RNA       gRNA scaffold: guide RNA scaffold for the Streptococcus pyogenes CRISPR/Cas9 system
    528..682     +  CDS            lacZα (fragment): LacZα fragment of β-galactosidase; lacZ fragment
    688..787     -  misc_feature   bom (fragment): basis of mobility region from pBR322
    889..924     -  CDS            rop (fragment): Rop protein, which maintains plasmids at low copy number; rop
   1019..1123    +  promoter       AmpR promoter: bla
   1124..1984    +  CDS            AmpR: β-lactamase; bla; confers resistance to ampicillin, carbenicillin, and related antibiotics
   2155..2743    +  rep_origin     ori: high-copy-number ColE1/pMB1/pBR322/pUC origin of replication
   2926..3018    +  CDS            lacI (fragment): lac repressor; lacI; The lac repressor binds to the lac operator to inhibit transcription in E. coli. This inhibition can be relieved by adding lactose or isopropyl-β-D-thiogalactopyranoside (IPTG).
   3031..3052    +  protein_bind   CAP binding site: CAP binding activates transcription in the presence of cAMP. E. coli catabolite activator protein
   3067..3097    +  promoter       lac promoter: promoter for the E. coli lac operon
   3105..3121    +  protein_bind   lac operator: The lac repressor binds to the lac operator to inhibit transcription in E. coli. This inhibition can be relieved by adding lactose or isopropyl-β-D-thiogalactopyranoside (IPTG). lac repressor encoded by lacI
   3155..6       +  misc_feature   MCS (fragment) (across the origin): pUC18/19 multiple cloning site
