[The description below was written by a language model from this plasmid's Addgene catalogue record and pLannotate feature annotations shown in this document.]
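Description:
pYLsgRNA-OsU6b is a small (about 3.2 kb) pUC18-based cloning vector supplied as an empty backbone for building single-guide RNA expression cassettes intended for use in plants. It is propagated in E. coli from the high-copy ColE1/pUC-type origin and selected with ampicillin through the β-lactamase gene and its native promoter. Remnants of the parental backbone are also annotated, including fragments of bom, rop and lacI, the CAP binding site, the lac promoter and operator, part of the pUC18/19 multiple cloning site, and a lacZα fragment.

The functional payload annotated in the feature table is the Streptococcus pyogenes Cas9 guide RNA scaffold, located just downstream of the residual polylinker that spans the sequence origin. The plasmid name implies that it carries an OsU6b promoter, presumably a rice U6 small nuclear RNA promoter of the kind used to drive Pol III transcription of guide RNAs, but this element is not identified by the automated annotation, so its position and extent are not documented in the record. An unannotated stretch between the scaffold and the lacZα fragment may hold it, though this cannot be confirmed from the table. No target-specific spacer or other insert is present.

According to the catalogue entry, the plasmid belongs to a CRISPR/Cas9 toolkit for multiplex genome editing in monocot and dicot plants. A user-chosen target sequence is joined to the promoter and scaffold to make a complete sgRNA expression cassette. As the plasmid has no annotated plant selection marker, Cas9 gene or T-DNA borders, it serves as an intermediate or template, and the cassettes presumably have to be moved into a separate plant transformation vector.
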