Addgene plasmid #66196: pYLsgRNA-OsU6b
Purpose: (Empty Backbone) cloning of sgRNAs for expression in plants
Depositing lab: Yao-Guang Liu. Depositing organization: South China Agricultural University (SCAU). Publication: A robust CRISPR/Cas9 system for convenient, high-efficiency multiplex genome editing in monocot and dicot plants. Ma X, Zhang Q, Zhu Q, Liu W, Chen Y, Qiu R, Wang B, Yang Z, Li H, Lin Y, Xie Y, Shen R, Chen S, Wang Z, Chen Y, Guo J, Chen L, Zhao X, Dong Z, Liu YG. Mol Plant. 2015 Apr 24. pii: S1674-2052(15)00204-X. doi: 10.1016/j.molp.2015.04.007. PubMed 25917172.
Backbone
  Vector backbone: based on pUC18
  Vector type: Cloning Vector
Growth in bacteria
  Bacterial resistance: Ampicillin, 100 μg/mL
  Growth temperature: 37°C
  Growth strain: DH10B
  Copy number: Unknown
Gene/Insert
  Gene/Insert name: None
Terms and licenses: Academic/Nonprofit Terms; Industry Terms: Not Available to Industry
Depositor comments: Accession number KR029107 Please see our published protocol for using these plasmids. Ma, X. and Liu, Y.-G. 2016. CRISPR/Cas9-based multiplex genome editing in monocot and dicot plants. Curr. Protoc. Mol. Biol. 115:31.6.1-31.6.21. http://onlinelibrary.wiley.com/doi/10.1002/cpmb.10/abstract doi: 10.1002/cpmb.10
How to cite: pYLsgRNA-OsU6b was a gift from Yao-Guang Liu (Addgene plasmid # 66196 ; http://n2t.net/addgene:66196 ; RRID:Addgene_66196)
