>Addgene plasmid #66196 | pYLsgRNA-OsU6b | addgene partial sequence | sequence record 121201 | pBRforEco 5'-AATAGGCGTATCACGAGGC-3'
ACCTCTGACACATGCAGCTCCCGGAGACGGTCACAGCTTGTCTGTAAGCGGATGCCGGGAGCAGACAAGC
CCGTCAGGGCGCGTCAGCGGGTGTTGGCGGGTGTCGGGGCTGGCTTAACTATGCGGCATCAGAGCAGATT
GTACTGAGAGTGCACCATATGCGGTGTGAAATACCGCACAGATGCGTAAGGAGAAAATACCGCATCAGGC
GCCATTCGCCATTCAGGCTGCGCAACTGTTGGGAAGGGCGATCGGTGCGGGCCTCTTCGCTATTACGCCA
GCTGGCGAAAGGGGGATGTGCTGCAAGGCGATTAAGTTGGGTAACGCCAGGGTTTTCCCAGTCACGACGT
TGTAAAACGACGGCCAGTGCCAAGCTTAGTATGTTATCTTCAGAGGTCTCTCAACACAAGCGGCAGCGCG
CGGGGTTATAAGGTGGGTTCTTCATTGTTCGGTAGGCGAGGTGGTACTAAACCTGTCTCCCCTCAACGCT
CCCGCGACCCACCGATCCCCATCCAACGGCCCCCGCAGCGCCCAGCGGCATCCCGCGCGGTAGTACACGC
TCGTGGGCCGTATCCTCCGTTACGGCCCAAACAAGCAGAGAGCACACTAGGCTTCTCTCGCCTGCGGCCT
CGTAGCTCAAGTCTGAGCCCCATCATCCATCGTGACCATTCATGAATAAAACCGGTTTGTATATGTGCTC
CTTTTTTTTTTGTCCGGCTTAGTTCGTTCTTGCATCCTTTGCTGCCGATTCCACAGGTAAAACGGAGGAA
AATTCCATCCACTCCAAGCTCTTGAA
