>Addgene plasmid #66196 | pYLsgRNA-OsU6b | addgene partial sequence | sequence record 121235 | pUC-4 5'-CAGTGAGCGAGGAAGCGGAAGAGCGCCCAA-3'
CGCGCGTTGGCCGATTCATTAATGCAGCTGGCACGACAGGTTTCCCGACTGGAAAGCGGGCAGTGAGCGC
AACGCAATTAATGTGAGTTAGCTCACTCATTAGGCACCCCAGGCTTTACACTTTATGCTTCCGGCTCGTA
TGTTGTGTGGAATTGTGAGCGGATAACAATTTCACACAGGAAACAGCTATGACCATGATTACGAATTCGA
GCTCGGTACCCGGGGATCCAGCGTGGGTCTCGGTTTTAGAGCTAGAAATAGCAAGTTAAAATAAGGCTAG
TCCGTTATCAACTTGAAAAAGTGGCACCGAGTCGGTGCTTTTTTTCAAGAGCTTGGAGTGGATGGAATTT
TCCTCCGTTTTACCTGTGGAATCGGCAGCAAAGGATGCAAGAACGAACTAAGCCGGACAAAAAAAAAAGG
AGCACATATACAAACCGGTTTTATTCATGAATGGTCACGATGGATGATGGGGCTCAGACTTGAGCTACGA
GGCCGCAGGCGAGAGAAGCCTAGTGTGCTCTCTGCTTGTTTGGGCCGTAACGGAGGATACGGCCCACGAG
CGTGTACTACCGCGCGGGATGCCGCTGGGCGCTGCGGGGGCCGTTGGATGGGGATCGGTGGGTCGCGGGA
GCGTTGAGGGGAGACAGGTTTAGTACCACCTCGCCTACCGAACAATGAAGAACCCACCTTATAACCCCGC
GCGCTGCCGCTTGTGTTGAGAGACCTCTGAAGATAACATACTAAGCTTGGCACTGGCCGTCGTTTTACAA
CGTCGTGACTGG
